Addgene plasmid #212404: pTwist-SARS-CoV-2 Spike-deltaC18 T572I (ATC)
Purpose: Encodes SARS-CoV-2 spike T572I for pseudovirus production
Depositing lab: Alejandro Balazs. Depositing organization: Massachusetts General Hospital. Publication: Ongoing evolution of SARS-CoV-2 drives escape from mRNA vaccine-induced humoral immunity. Roederer AL, Cao Y, Denis KS, Sheehan ML, Li CJ, Lam EC, Gregory DJ, Poznansky MC, Iafrate AJ, Canaday DH, Gravenstein S, Garcia-Beltran WF, Balazs AB. medRxiv [Preprint]. 2024 Mar 7:2024.03.05.24303815. doi: 10.1101/2024.03.05.24303815. PubMed 38496628.
Backbone
  Vector backbone: pTwist-CMV-BetaGlobin-WPRE-Neo
  Backbone manufacturer: Twist
  Vector type: Mammalian Expression
Growth in bacteria
  Bacterial resistance: Ampicillin, 100 μg/mL
  Growth temperature: 37°C
  Growth strain: DH5alpha
  Copy number: High Copy
Gene/Insert
  Gene/Insert name: SARS-CoV-2 Spike T572I
  Species: Severe acute respiratory syndrome coronavirus 2
  Mutation: T572I
  Entrez Gene: S (a.k.a. GU280_gp02, spike glycoprotein)
  Promoter: CAG
  Cloning method: Ligation Independent Cloning
Terms and licenses: Academic/Nonprofit Terms; Industry Terms: Not Available to Industry
Depositor comments: Please visit https://www.medrxiv.org/content/10.1101/2024.03.05.24303815v1 for medRxiv preprint.
How to cite: pTwist-SARS-CoV-2 Spike-deltaC18 T572I (ATC) was a gift from Alejandro Balazs (Addgene plasmid # 212404 ; http://n2t.net/addgene:212404 ; RRID:Addgene_212404)
