[The description below was written by a language model from this plasmid's Addgene catalogue record and pLannotate feature annotations shown in this document.]
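Description:
pTwist-SARS-CoV-2 Spike-deltaC18 T572I (ATC) is a mammalian expression plasmid built on the Twist pTwist-CMV-BetaGlobin-WPRE-Neo backbone. It encodes the SARS-CoV-2 spike glycoprotein carrying the T572I substitution. As the name indicates, the spike lacks its C-terminal 18 residues, a cytoplasmic-tail truncation commonly used to improve spike incorporation into pseudotyped particles; the "ATC" presumably denotes the isoleucine codon used at position 572. The 10,462 nt sequenced record shows the plasmid is propagated in E. coli at high copy from a ColE1/pUC-type origin with ampicillin selection through the AmpR β-lactamase gene.

The spike coding sequence (about 3.8 kb) lies downstream of a CMV enhancer, CMV promoter elements and a truncated human β-globin intron. Including an intron generally improves transcript processing and expression. The catalogue lists the promoter as CAG, but the annotated features and the backbone name point to a CMV enhancer/promoter with β-globin intron, and no chicken β-actin promoter is annotated. After the insert come a WPRE, which enhances transcript stability and export, and an SV40 polyadenylation signal, which is annotated on the reverse strand. The expression unit is flanked by short β-globin insulator elements and by bacterial and T7 terminators, which help isolate it from neighbouring transcription. A separate cassette, with the SV40 early promoter driving neo and ending in a bGH poly(A) signal, allows G418 selection in mammalian cells.

The stated purpose is to supply the T572I spike as the envelope protein for pseudovirus production. The plasmid was deposited with a study of how ongoing SARS-CoV-2 evolution affects escape from mRNA vaccine-induced humoral immunity.
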