Features (pLannotate 1.2.2; 21 found; start..end, strand, type, name):
      1..3765    +  CDS            S: SPIKE_SARS2 - Experimental evidence at protein level: Swiss-Prot protein existence level 1. [Spike glycoprotein]: May down-regulate host tetherin (BST2) by lysosomal degradation, thereby counteracting its antiviral activity. From Severe acute respiratory syndrome coronavirus 2 (2019-nCoV) (SARS-CoV-2).
   3839..4427    +  misc_feature   WPRE: woodchuck hepatitis virus posttranscriptional regulatory element
   4480..4601    -  polyA_signal   SV40 poly(A) signal: SV40 polyadenylation signal
   4624..4693    -  CDS            large T antigen (fragment): large T antigen from SV40 (simian virus 40)
   4716..4762    +  terminator     T7 terminator: transcription terminator for bacteriophage T7 RNA polymerase
   4792..4928    +  terminator     rrnG terminator: transcription terminator from the E. coli ribosomal RNA rrnG operon (Albrechtsen et al., 1991)
   4973..5044    +  misc_feature   3' β-globin insulator: insulator downstream of the human β-globin locus (Farrell et al., 2002)
   5089..5285    +  promoter       SV40 promoter: SV40 early promoter
   5299..6090    +  CDS            neo: KKA2_KLEPN - Also known as kan, nptII. Experimental evidence at protein level: Swiss-Prot protein existence level 1. Resistance to kanamycin, neomycin, paromomycin, ribostamycin, butirosin and gentamicin B. From Klebsiella pneumoniae.
   6104..6328    +  polyA_signal   bGH poly(A) signal: bovine growth hormone polyadenylation signal
   6524..7112    -  rep_origin     ori: high-copy-number ColE1/pMB1/pBR322/pUC origin of replication
   7284..7348    -  CDS            bla(M) (fragment): β-lactamase lacking the signal sequence; bla(M); allows cytosolic expression of β-lactamase
   7858..8718    +  CDS            AmpR: β-lactamase; bla; confers resistance to ampicillin, carbenicillin, and related antibiotics
   8731..8867    +  terminator     rrnG terminator: transcription terminator from the E. coli ribosomal RNA rrnG operon (Albrechtsen et al., 1991)
   9019..9090    +  misc_feature   5' β-globin insulator: insulator upstream of the human β-globin locus (Farrell et al., 2002)
   9095..9141    -  terminator     T7 terminator: transcription terminator for bacteriophage T7 RNA polymerase
   9159..9207    -  polyA_signal   poly(A) signal: synthetic polyadenylation signal
   9288..9591    +  enhancer       CMV enhancer: human cytomegalovirus immediate early enhancer
   9664..9681    -  promoter       CMV promoter (fragment): human cytomegalovirus (CMV) immediate early promoter
   9744..9795    +  promoter       CMVd2 promoter: truncated human cytomegalovirus (CMV) immediate early promoter that yields moderately reduced expression relative to the full-length promoter
   9929..10404   +  intron         β-globin intron: internally truncated intron from human β-globin
>Addgene plasmid #212404 | pTwist-SARS-CoV-2 Spike-deltaC18 T572I (ATC) | addgene full sequence | sequence record 462170 | Addgene NGS Result
ATGTTTGTGTTCCTCGTTCTCCTGCCCCTCGTTTCTTCCCAATGCGTGAACCTCACAACTAGAACGCAGC
TCCCACCCGCTTACACGAACTCTTTTACTCGTGGAGTATACTATCCCGATAAAGTCTTTAGGTCCAGTGT
CCTTCATTCTACTCAAGACCTTTTCCTGCCATTCTTCTCAAATGTCACCTGGTTCCATGCTATCCACGTT
TCTGGCACCAACGGAACTAAACGATTTGATAATCCCGTCTTGCCATTTAACGATGGCGTATACTTTGCCT
CAACGGAGAAGTCCAACATTATCCGGGGATGGATATTTGGCACCACCCTGGACTCCAAGACACAGTCTCT
CCTCATTGTGAACAACGCCACCAATGTCGTCATCAAAGTCTGTGAATTTCAATTTTGTAACGATCCCTTT
CTCGGGGTTTATTATCATAAGAATAACAAGTCTTGGATGGAGTCAGAGTTCCGCGTTTACAGTTCCGCTA
ACAACTGTACTTTTGAGTACGTTTCCCAACCATTTCTCATGGATCTTGAAGGGAAGCAAGGCAACTTCAA
GAATCTCCGCGAATTTGTGTTTAAGAATATAGACGGCTACTTCAAAATTTATAGCAAGCATACCCCGATA
AATCTGGTTCGGGATCTCCCTCAAGGCTTCTCCGCGTTGGAACCCCTCGTGGACTTGCCGATTGGCATCA
ACATCACCCGGTTCCAAACCCTTCTTGCCCTTCATCGAAGCTACCTCACGCCTGGCGACAGTAGTAGTGG
TTGGACAGCGGGCGCAGCAGCCTACTATGTGGGATATTTGCAACCACGCACCTTTCTTCTCAAATATAAC
GAAAACGGAACAATTACCGATGCCGTAGACTGTGCCCTCGATCCCCTGTCCGAAACTAAATGCACACTCA
AGTCCTTCACAGTTGAGAAAGGCATATACCAAACCAGTAACTTCCGCGTCCAACCCACCGAATCCATTGT
TCGATTCCCTAACATCACCAATTTGTGTCCTTTCGGTGAAGTATTTAATGCCACTCGATTTGCATCAGTT
TATGCCTGGAATCGCAAGCGAATATCAAATTGTGTTGCAGATTATAGTGTCCTGTATAATAGCGCATCAT
TCAGCACTTTTAAGTGTTATGGGGTCAGCCCTACGAAATTGAATGACTTGTGTTTTACCAACGTTTACGC
AGATTCTTTCGTCATACGCGGCGACGAAGTCCGACAGATTGCACCGGGGCAAACCGGAAAGATAGCAGAC
TATAATTATAAGTTGCCGGATGACTTCACCGGCTGCGTTATAGCATGGAACTCCAATAATCTCGATTCAA
AAGTCGGCGGCAACTATAATTATCTTTACCGCCTGTTTCGCAAGTCAAATCTGAAGCCCTTTGAACGTGA
CATCTCCACCGAAATTTATCAAGCTGGCAGCACCCCATGTAATGGAGTGGAAGGGTTTAACTGTTATTTT
CCCCTTCAATCATACGGATTTCAACCAACAAATGGGGTGGGCTATCAACCATATCGGGTGGTAGTCTTGA
GCTTTGAGCTGCTCCACGCACCGGCTACAGTTTGCGGACCGAAGAAAAGCACTAACCTGGTGAAGAATAA
ATGTGTGAACTTCAACTTTAATGGGCTCACCGGAACAGGGGTGCTGACAGAATCAAACAAGAAATTTCTC
CCTTTTCAACAATTTGGTAGAGACATTGCCGATATCACAGATGCCGTCCGCGATCCGCAAACACTGGAAA
TCCTCGATATAACACCCTGTAGCTTCGGCGGGGTCAGCGTGATAACTCCCGGAACGAACACATCCAACCA
AGTGGCTGTCCTGTATCAAGATGTCAACTGTACCGAAGTCCCTGTGGCGATACACGCCGACCAACTGACA
CCCACCTGGAGAGTCTACTCAACAGGTTCCAATGTCTTTCAAACTAGAGCGGGTTGTCTCATTGGCGCTG
AGCATGTCAATAATTCATACGAATGTGATATTCCTATTGGGGCAGGAATCTGTGCGTCTTATCAAACTCA
AACGAACTCACCACGGCGCGCTCGCTCAGTAGCCAGCCAGTCCATAATCGCCTATACCATGAGTCTCGGG
GCTGAGAACTCCGTGGCTTATTCAAACAATTCCATCGCAATCCCAACTAACTTTACCATTAGCGTTACCA
CGGAAATCTTGCCCGTCAGCATGACTAAGACGAGCGTAGACTGTACGATGTATATCTGTGGGGATTCCAC
CGAGTGTAGCAACCTCTTGCTTCAATACGGGTCTTTCTGTACTCAACTCAACCGAGCATTGACCGGAATT
GCGGTCGAACAAGACAAGAATACCCAAGAGGTGTTCGCACAAGTAAAGCAAATATACAAAACGCCGCCAA
TCAAAGATTTTGGCGGGTTTAATTTTAGCCAAATACTGCCAGACCCATCTAAGCCTTCAAAACGCAGCTT
TATCGAGGATCTGCTGTTCAACAAAGTTACGTTGGCTGACGCGGGTTTCATTAAGCAGTATGGGGATTGT
TTGGGAGACATTGCGGCCCGCGACCTTATCTGTGCTCAAAAATTCAATGGGTTGACAGTTCTGCCCCCTC
TGCTCACTGATGAGATGATTGCACAGTATACATCAGCATTGTTGGCAGGAACCATTACATCCGGCTGGAC
TTTTGGCGCGGGTGCGGCCCTTCAAATACCTTTCGCTATGCAAATGGCTTACAGATTCAATGGGATTGGT
GTCACGCAAAATGTATTGTATGAAAATCAGAAGCTGATCGCTAATCAATTTAACAGCGCGATTGGCAAGA
TCCAAGATTCACTGTCAAGCACAGCGTCCGCCCTCGGCAAACTCCAAGATGTTGTGAATCAAAACGCCCA
GGCCCTGAATACCCTCGTGAAGCAACTGAGTTCTAACTTCGGCGCAATCTCCAGCGTCCTCAACGACATA
TTGTCCAGACTTGATAAGGTGGAAGCCGAGGTGCAAATTGATCGGCTCATCACAGGCAGGCTCCAGTCAC
TCCAAACTTATGTGACACAACAGTTGATCCGGGCTGCTGAGATACGAGCAAGCGCCAACCTGGCCGCCAC
TAAAATGTCAGAGTGCGTGCTCGGGCAGTCCAAACGGGTTGACTTTTGTGGCAAGGGCTATCACTTGATG
TCCTTCCCCCAATCCGCCCCACATGGAGTGGTCTTTCTCCACGTCACTTATGTCCCTGCTCAAGAGAAGA
ACTTTACGACAGCTCCAGCAATCTGTCACGATGGCAAAGCGCACTTTCCCAGGGAAGGCGTTTTCGTCAG
TAATGGCACGCATTGGTTTGTGACCCAAAGGAATTTCTATGAACCCCAAATCATAACCACTGACAATACA
TTTGTCTCAGGCAACTGTGATGTGGTCATTGGGATCGTGAACAACACGGTATATGATCCCCTGCAACCCG
AGTTGGATAGCTTCAAAGAGGAATTGGATAAATACTTTAAGAATCATACTTCACCCGATGTTGATCTCGG
GGACATATCAGGAATAAATGCAAGTGTCGTCAACATTCAGAAAGAGATTGATCGCCTTAATGAGGTCGCC
AAGAACTTGAATGAATCTTTGATCGACTTGCAAGAACTGGGCAAATACGAACAATATATTAAATGGCCCT
GGTACATTTGGTTGGGCTTTATCGCCGGACTTATAGCTATCGTTATGGTCACAATTATGTTGTGCTGTAT
GACTAGCTGTTGTTCCTGCTTGAAAGGATGTTGCAGTTGCGGATCTTGTTGTAAATAAAGGATCCTCTAG
AAGTTGTCTCCTCCTGCACTGACTGACTGATACAATCGATTTCTGGATCCGCAGGCCTAATCAACCTCTG
GATTACAAAATTTGTGAAAGATTGACTGGTATTCTTAACTATGTTGCTCCTTTTACGCTATGTGGATACG
CTGCTTTAATGCCTTTGTATCATGCTATTGCTTCCCGTATGGCTTTCATTTTCTCCTCCTTGTATAAATC
CTGGTTGCTGTCTCTTTATGAGGAGTTGTGGCCCGTTGTCAGGCAACGTGGCGTGGTGTGCACTGTGTTT
GCTGACGCAACCCCCACTGGTTGGGGCATTGCCACCACCTGTCAGCTCCTTTCCGGGACTTTCGCTTTCC
CCCTCCCTATTGCCACGGCGGAACTCATCGCCGCCTGCCTTGCCCGCTGCTGGACAGGGGCTCGGCTGTT
GGGCACTGACAATTCCGTGGTGTTGTCGGGGAAGCTGACGTCCTTTCCATGGCTGCTCGCCTGTGTTGCC
ACCTGGATTCTGCGCGGGACGTCCTTCTGCTACGTCCCTTCGGCCCTCAATCCAGCGGACCTTCCTTCCC
GCGGCCTGCTGCCGGCTCTGCGGCCTCTTCCGCGTCTTCGCCTTCGCCCTCAGACGAGTCGGATCTCCCT
TTGGGCCGCCTCCCCGCCTGTCTAGCTTGACTGACTGAGATACAGCGTACCTTCAGCTCACAGACATGAT
AAGATACATTGATGAGTTTGGACAAACCACAACTAGAATGCAGTGAAAAAAATGCTTTATTTGTGAAATT
TGTGATGCTATTGCTTTATTTGTAACCATTATAAGCTGCAATAAACAAGTTAACAACAACAATTGCATTC
ATTTTATGTTTCAGGTTCAGGGGGAGGTGTGGGAGGTTTTTTAAAGCAAGTAAAACCTCTACAAATGTGG
TATTGGCCCATCTCTATCGGTATCGTAGCATAACCCCTTGGGGCCTCTAAACGGGTCTTGAGGGGTTTTT
TGTGCCCCTCGGGCCGGATTGCTATCTACCGGCATTGGCGCAGAAAAAAATGCCTGATGCGACGCTGCGC
GTCTTATACTCCCACATATGCCAGATTCAGCAACGGATACGGCTTCCCCAACTTGCCCACTTCCATACGT
GTCCTCCTTACCAGAAATTTATCCTTAAGGTCGTCAGCTATCCTGCAGGCGATCTCTCGATTTCGATCAA
GACATTCCTTTAATGGTCTTTTCTGGACACCACTAGGGGTCAGAAGTAGTTCATCAAACTTTCTTCCCTC
CCTAATCTCATTGGTTACCTTGGGCTATCGAAACTTAATTAAGCGATCTGCATCTCAATTAGTCAGCAAC
CATAGTCCCGCCCCTAACTCCGCCCATCCCGCCCCTAACTCCGCCCAGTTCCGCCCATTCTCCGCCCCAT
CGCTGACTAATTTTTTTTATTTATGCAGAGGCCGAGGCCGCCTCGGCCTCTGAGCTATTCCAGAAGTAGT
GAGGAGGCTTTTTTGGAGGCCTAGGCTTTTGCAAAGGAGGTAGCCAACATGATTGAACAAGATGGATTGC
ACGCAGGTTCTCCCGCCGCTTGGGTGGAGAGGCTATTCGGCTATGACTGGGCACAACAGACAATCGGCTG
CTCTGATGCCGCCGTGTTCCGGCTGTCAGCGCAGGGGCGCCCGGTTCTTTTTGTCAAGACCGACCTGTCC
GGTGCCCTGAATGAACTCCAGGACGAGGCAGCGCGGCTATCGTGGCTGGCCACGACGGGCGTTCCTTGCG
CAGCTGTGCTCGACGTTGTCACTGAAGCGGGAAGGGACTGGCTGCTATTGGGCGAAGTGCCGGGGCAGGA
TCTCCTGTCATCTCACCTTGCTCCTGCCGAGAAAGTATCCATCATGGCTGATGCAATGCGGCGGCTGCAT
ACGCTTGATCCGGCTACCTGCCCATTCGACCACCAAGCGAAACATCGCATCGAGCGAGCACGTACTCGGA
TGGAAGCCGGTCTTGTCGATCAGGATGATCTGGACGAAGAGCATCAGGGGCTCGCGCCAGCCGAACTGTT
CGCCAGGCTCAAGGCGCGGATGCCCGACGGCGAGGATCTCGTCGTGACCCACGGCGATGCCTGCTTGCCG
AATATCATGGTGGAAAATGGCCGCTTTTCTGGATTCATCGACTGTGGCCGGCTGGGTGTGGCGGACCGCT
ATCAGGACATAGCGTTGGCTACCCGTGATATTGCTGAAGAGCTTGGCGGCGAATGGGCTGACCGCTTCCT
CGTGCTTTACGGTATCGCCGCTCCCGATTCGCAGCGCATCGCCTTCTATCGCCTTCTTGACGAGTTCTTC
TAGTATGTAAGCCCTGTGCCTTCTAGTTGCCAGCCATCTGTTGTTTGCCCCTCCCCCGTGCCTTCCTTGA
CCCTGGAAGGTGCCACTCCCACTGTCCTTTCCTAATAAAATGAGGAAATTGCATCGCATTGTCTGAGTAG
GTGTCATTCTATTCTGGGGGGTGGGGTGGGGCAGGACAGCAAGGGGGAGGATTGGGAAGACAATAGCAGG
CATGCTGGGGATGCGGTGGGCTCTATGGTTAATTAACCAGTCAAGTCAGCTACTTGGCGAGATCGACTTG
TCTGGGTTTCGACTACGCTCAGAATTGCGTCAGTCAAGTTCGATCTGGTCCTTGCTATTGCACCCGTTCT
CCGATTACGAGTTTCATTTAAATCATGTGAGCAAAAGGCCAGCAAAAGGCCAGGAACCGTAAAAAGGCCG
CGTTGCTGGCGTTTTTCCATAGGCTCCGCCCCCCTGACGAGCATCACAAAAATCGACGCTCAAGTCAGAG
GTGGCGAAACCCGACAGGACTATAAAGATACCAGGCGTTTCCCCCTGGAAGCTCCCTCGTGCGCTCTCCT
GTTCCGACCCTGCCGCTTACCGGATACCTGTCCGCCTTTCTCCCTTCGGGAAGCGTGGCGCTTTCTCATA
GCTCACGCTGTAGGTATCTCAGTTCGGTGTAGGTCGTTCGCTCCAAGCTGGGCTGTGTGCACGAACCCCC
CGTTCAGCCCGACCGCTGCGCCTTATCCGGTAACTATCGTCTTGAGTCCAACCCGGTAAGACACGACTTA
TCGCCACTGGCAGCAGCCACTGGTAACAGGATTAGCAGAGCGAGGTATGTAGGCGGTGCTACAGAGTTCT
TGAAGTGGTGGCCTAACTACGGCTACACTAGAAGAACAGTATTTGGTATCTGCGCTCTGCTGAAGCCAGT
TACCTTCGGAAAAAGAGTTGGTAGCTCTTGATCCGGCAAACAAACCACCGCTGGTAGCGGTGGTTTTTTT
GTTTGCAAGCAGCAGATTACGCGCAGAAAAAAAGGATCTCAAGAAGATCCTTTGATCTTTTCTACGGGGT
CTGACGCTCAGTGGAACGAAAACTCACGTTAAGGGATTTTGGTCATGAGATTATCAAAAAGGATCTTCAC
CTAGATCCTTTTAAATTAAAAATGAAGTTTTAAATCAATCTAAAGTATATATGAGTAAACTTGGTCTGAC
AGTTACCAATGCTTAATCAGTGAGGCACCTATCTCAGCGATCTGTCTATTTCGTTCATCCATAGTTGCAT
TTAAATTTCCGAACTCTCCAAGGCCCTCGTCGGAAAATCTTCAAACCTTTCGTCCGATCCATCTTGCAGG
CTACCTCTCGAACGAACTATCGCAAGTCTCTTGGCCGGCCTTGCGCCTTGGCTATTGCTTGGCAGCGCCT
ATCGCCAGGTATTACTCCAATCCCGAATATCCGAGATCGGGATCACCCGAGAGAAGTTCAACCTACATCC
TCAATCCCGATCTATCCGAGATCCGAGGAATATCGAAATCGGGGCGCGCCTGGTGTACCGAGAACGATCC
TCTCAGTGCGAGTCTCGACGATCCATATCGTTGCTTGGCAGTCAGCCAGTCGGAATCCAGCTTGGGACCC
AGGAAGTCCAATCGTCAGATATTGTACTCAAGCCTGGTCACGGCAGCGTACCGATCTGTTTAAACCTAGA
TATTGATAGTCTGATCGGTCAACGTATAATCGAGTCCTAGCTTTTGCAAACATCTATCAAGAGACAGGAT
CAGCAGGAGGCTTTCGCATGAGTATTCAACATTTCCGTGTCGCCCTTATTCCCTTTTTTGCGGCATTTTG
CCTTCCTGTTTTTGCTCACCCAGAAACGCTGGTGAAAGTAAAAGATGCTGAAGATCAGTTGGGTGCGCGA
GTGGGTTACATCGAACTGGATCTCAACAGCGGTAAGATCCTTGAGAGTTTTCGCCCCGAAGAACGCTTTC
CAATGATGAGCACTTTTAAAGTTCTGCTATGTGGCGCGGTATTATCCCGTATTGACGCCGGGCAAGAGCA
ACTCGGTCGCCGCATACACTATTCTCAGAATGACTTGGTTGAGTATTCACCAGTCACAGAAAAGCATCTT
ACGGATGGCATGACAGTAAGAGAATTATGCAGTGCTGCCATAACCATGAGTGATAACACTGCGGCCAACT
TACTTCTGACAACGATTGGAGGACCGAAGGAGCTAACCGCTTTTTTGCACAACATGGGGGATCATGTAAC
TCGCCTTGATCGTTGGGAACCGGAGCTGAATGAAGCCATACCAAACGACGAGCGTGACACCACGATGCCT
GTAGCAATGGCAACAACCTTGCGTAAACTATTAACTGGCGAACTACTTACTCTAGCTTCCCGGCAACAGT
TGATAGACTGGATGGAGGCGGATAAAGTTGCAGGACCACTTCTGCGCTCGGCCCTTCCGGCTGGCTGGTT
TATTGCTGATAAATCTGGAGCCGGTGAGCGTGGGTCTCGCGGTATCATTGCAGCACTGGGGCCAGATGGT
AAGCCCTCCCGTATCGTAGTTATCTACACGACGGGGAGTCAGGCAACTATGGATGAACGAAATAGACAGA
TCGCTGAGATAGGTGCCTCACTGATTAAGCATTGGTAACCGATTCTAGGTGCATTGGCGCAGAAAAAAAT
GCCTGATGCGACGCTGCGCGTCTTATACTCCCACATATGCCAGATTCAGCAACGGATACGGCTTCCCCAA
CTTGCCCACTTCCATACGTGTCCTCCTTACCAGAAATTTATCCTTAAGATCCCGAATCGTTTAAACTCGA
CTCTGGCTCTATCGAATCTCCGTCGTTTCGAGCTTACGCGAACAGCCGTGGCGCTCATTTGCTCGTCGGG
CATCGAATCTCGTCAGCTATCGTCAGCTTACCTTTTTGGCAGCGATCGCGGCTCCCGACATCTTGGACCA
TTAGCTCCACAGGTATCTTCTTCCCTCTAGTGGTCATAACAGCAGCTTCAGCTACCTCTCAATTCAAAAA
ACCCCTCAAGACCCGTTTAGAGGCCCCAAGGGGTTATGCTATCAATCGTTGCGTTACACACACAAAAAAC
CAACACACATCCATCTTCGATGGATAGCGATTTTATTATCTAACTGCTGATCGAGTGTAGCCAGATCTAG
TAATCAATTACGGGGTCATTAGTTCATAGCCCATATATGGAGTTCCGCGTTACATAACTTACGGTAAATG
GCCCGCCTGGCTGACCGCCCAACGACCCCCGCCCATTGACGTCAATAATGACGTATGTTCCCATAGTAAC
GCCAATAGGGACTTTCCATTGACGTCAATGGGTGGAGTATTTACGGTAAACTGCCCACTTGGCAGTACAT
CAAGTGTATCATATGCCAAGTACGCCCCCTATTGACGTCAATGACGGTAAATGGCCCGCCTGGCATTATG
CCCAGTACATGACCTTATGGGACTTTCCTACTTGGCAGTACATCTACGTATTAGTCATCGCTATTACCAT
GCTGATGCGGTTTTGGCAGTACATCAATGGGCGTGGATAGCGGTTTGACTCACGGGGATTTCCAAGTCTC
CACCCCATTGACGTCAATGGGAGTTTGTTTTGGCACCAAAATCAACGGGACTTTCCAAAATGTCGTAACA
ACTCCGCCCCATTGACGCAAATGGGCGGTAGGCGTGTACGGTGGGAGGTCTATATAAGCAGAGCTGGTTT
AGTGAACCGTCAGATCGCCTGGAGACGCCATCCACGCTGTTTTGACCTCCATAGAAGACACCGGGACCGA
TCCAGCCTCCCCTCGAAGCTTACATGTGGTACCGAGCTCGGATCCTGAGAACTTCAGGGTGAGTCTATGG
GACCCTTGATGTTTTCTTTCCCCTTCTTTTCTATGGTTAAGTTCATGTCATAGGAAGGGGAGAAGTAACA
GGGTACACATATTGACCAAATCAGGGTAATTTTGCATTTGTAATTTTAAAAAATGCTTTCTTCTTTTAAT
ATACTTTTTTGTTTATCTTATTTCTAATACTTTCCCTAATCTCTTTCTTTCAGGGCAATAATGATACAAT
GTATCATGCCTCTTTGCACCATTCTAAAGAATAACAGTGATAATTTCTGGGTTAAGGCAATAGCAATATT
TCTGCATATAAATATTTCTGCATATAAATTGTAACTGATGTAAGAGGTTTCATATTGCTAATAGCAGCTA
CAATCCAGCTACCATTCTGCTTTTATTTTATGGTTGGGATAAGGCTGGATTATTCTGAGTCCAAGCTAGG
CCCTTTTGCTAATCATGTTCATACCTCTTATCTTCCTCCCACAGCTCCTGGGCAACGTGCTGGTCTGTGT
GCTGGCCCATCACTTTGGCAAAGGCGGCCGCC
